Addgene plasmid #71474: pMCSG7-Wt-NmeCas9
Purpose: bacterial pMCSG7 expression vector expressing Wildtype Nme cas9 with T7 promoter, N-terminal His tag and TEV site
Depositing lab: Erik Sontheimer. Depositing organization: University of Massachusetts, Worcester. Publication: DNase H Activity of Neisseria meningitidis Cas9. Zhang Y, Rajan R, Seifert HS, Mondragon A, Sontheimer EJ. Mol Cell. 2015 Oct 15;60(2):242-55. doi: 10.1016/j.molcel.2015.09.020. PubMed 26474066.
Backbone
  Vector backbone: pMCSG7
  Backbone manufacturer: MCSG
  Backbone size w/o insert (bp): 5286
  Total vector size (bp): 8541
  Vector type: Bacterial Expression
Growth in bacteria
  Bacterial resistance: Ampicillin, 100 μg/mL
  Growth temperature: 37°C
  Growth strain: DH5alpha
  Copy number: Unknown
Gene/Insert
  Gene/Insert name: pMCSG7-WT-NmeCas9
  Species: Neisseria meningitidis
  Insert size (bp): 3321
  Tag / fusion protein: 6His (N terminal on insert)
Terms and licenses: Academic/Nonprofit Terms; Industry Terms: Not Available to Industry
How to cite: pMCSG7-Wt-NmeCas9 was a gift from Erik Sontheimer (Addgene plasmid # 71474 ; http://n2t.net/addgene:71474 ; RRID:Addgene_71474)
