[The description below was written by a language model from this plasmid's Addgene catalogue record and pLannotate feature annotations shown in this document.]
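Description:
pMCSG7-Wt-NmeCas9 is an 8,541 bp bacterial expression plasmid that produces wild-type Cas9 from Neisseria meningitidis in E. coli as a recombinant protein for purification. It is built on the pMCSG7 backbone, a pET-style vector. It replicates through a ColE1/pMB1-type origin and retains the pBR322-derived bom region and the rop gene, which moderates copy number. Selection is by ampicillin through the β-lactamase gene and its own promoter. A fragment of the f1 phage origin and remnants of the tetracycline resistance gene are also annotated, but these are non-functional backbone leftovers rather than working markers.

The expression cassette consists of a T7 promoter followed directly by a lac operator, the strong ribosome binding site from T7 gene 10, the NmeCas9 open reading frame of about 3.2 kb, and a T7 terminator. The plasmid also carries lacI under its native promoter. The lac repressor therefore keeps transcription off until an inducer such as IPTG is added in a host that supplies T7 RNA polymerase. According to the catalogue entry, the protein carries an N-terminal 6xHis tag followed by a TEV protease site, which allows nickel-affinity capture and later removal of the tag. The feature table does not annotate either element, although there is unannotated space between the ribosome binding site and the start of the Cas9 annotation where they would sit. The table does show a short His-tag fragment and a partial T7 gene 10B-derived tag downstream of the Cas9 coding region. The record does not indicate whether these lie in frame with the protein, and they may simply be vector sequence beyond the stop codon. The associated publication suggests the purified enzyme was used for in vitro biochemical study of NmeCas9 nuclease activity.
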