Features (pLannotate 1.2.2; 19 found; start..end, strand, type, name):
     12..242     +  rep_origin     f1 ori (fragment) (sequence partly withheld): f1 bacteriophage origin of replication; arrow indicates direction of (+) strand synthesis
    285..388     +  promoter       AmpR promoter: bla
    389..1249    +  CDS            AmpR: β-lactamase; bla; confers resistance to ampicillin, carbenicillin, and related antibiotics
   1420..2008    +  rep_origin     ori: high-copy-number ColE1/pMB1/pBR322/pUC origin of replication
   2194..2336    -  misc_feature   bom: basis of mobility region from pBR322
   2438..2629    -  CDS            rop: Rop protein, which maintains plasmids at low copy number; rop
   2646..3026    +  CDS            YPB1_ECOLX: Protein predicted: Swiss-Prot protein existence level 4. From Escherichia coli.
   3098..3389    -  CDS            TcR (fragment): tetracycline efflux protein; tet; confers resistance to tetracycline
   3404..3425    -  protein_bind   CAP binding site: CAP binding activates transcription in the presence of cAMP. E. coli catabolite activator protein
   3438..4520    -  CDS            lacI: lac repressor; lacI; The lac repressor binds to the lac operator to inhibit transcription in E. coli. This inhibition can be relieved by adding lactose or isopropyl-β-D-thiogalactopyranoside (IPTG).
   4521..4598    -  promoter       lacI promoter: lacI
   4606..4885    -  CDS            TcR (fragment): tetracycline efflux protein; tet; confers resistance to tetracycline
   4911..4929    +  promoter       T7 promoter: promoter for bacteriophage T7 RNA polymerase
   4930..4954    +  protein_bind   lac operator: The lac repressor binds to the lac operator to inhibit transcription in E. coli. This inhibition can be relieved by adding lactose or isopropyl-β-D-thiogalactopyranoside (IPTG). lac repressor encoded by lacI
   4969..4991    +  RBS            RBS: efficient ribosome binding site from bacteriophage T7 gene 10 (Olins and Rangwala, 1989)
   5071..8319    +  CDS            NmCas9: Cas9 endonuclease from the Neisseria meningitidis Type II CRISPR/Cas system (Esvelt et al., 2013) generates RNA-guided double strand breaks in DNA
   8385..8402    +  CDS            9xHis (fragment): 9xHis affinity tag
   8412..8461    +  CDS            SET1 (fragment): solubility-enhancement tag derived from T7 phage gene 10B
   8469..8516    +  terminator     T7 terminator: transcription terminator for bacteriophage T7 RNA polymerase
>Addgene plasmid #71474 | pMCSG7-Wt-NmeCas9 | depositor full sequence | sequence record 129047 | pMCSG7-Wt-NmeCas9 sequence 8541 bps
TGGCGAATGGG
[124 nt withheld, positions 12-135]
C
[91 nt withheld, positions 137-227]
AGGGTGATGGTTCACATTAACGCTTACAATTTAGGTGGCACTTTTCGGGGAAATGTGCGCGGAACCCCTA
TTTGTTTATTTTTCTAAATACATTCAAATATGTATCCGCTCATGAGACAATAACCCTGATAAATGCTTCA
ATAATTTGAAAAAGGAAGAGTATGAGTATTCAACATTTCCGTGTCGCCCTTATTCCCTTTTTTGCGGCAT
TTTGCCTTCCTGTTTTTGCTCACCCAGAAACGCTGGTGAAAGTAAAAGATGCTGAAGATCAGTTGGGTGC
ACGAGTGGGTTACATCGAACTGGATCTCAACAGCGGTAAGATCCTTGAGAGTTTTCGCCCCGAAGAACGT
TTTCCAATGATGAGCACTTTTAAAGTTCTGCTATGTGGCGCGGTATTATCCCGTATTGACGCCGGGCAAG
AGCAACTCGGTCGCCGCATACACTATTCTCAGAATGACTTGGTTGAGTACTCACCAGTCACAGAAAAGCA
TCTTACGGATGGCATGACAGTAAGAGAATTATGCAGTGCTGCCATAACCATGAGTGATAACACTGCGGCC
AACTTACTTCTGACAACGATCGGAGGACCGAAGGAGCTAACCGCTTTTTTGCACAACATGGGGGATCATG
TAACTCGCCTTGATCGTTGGGAACCGGAGCTGAATGAAGCCATACCAAACGACGAGCGTGACACCACGAT
GCCTGCAGCAATGGCAACAACGTTGCGCAAACTATTAACTGGCGAACTACTTACTCTAGCTTCCCGGCAA
CAATTAATAGACTGGATGGAGGCGGATAAAGTTGCAGGACCACTTCTGCGCTCGGCCCTTCCGGCTGGCT
GGTTTATTGCTGATAAATCTGGAGCCGGTGAGCGTGGGTCTCGCGGTATCATTGCAGCACTGGGGCCAGA
TGGTAAGCCCTCCCGTATCGTAGTTATCTACACGACGGGGAGTCAGGCAACTATGGATGAACGAAATAGA
CAGATCGCTGAGATAGGTGCCTCACTGATTAAGCATTGGTAACTGTCAGACCAAGTTTACTCATATATAC
TTTAGATTGATTTAAAACTTCATTTTTAATTTAAAAGGATCTAGGTGAAGATCCTTTTTGATAATCTCAT
GACCAAAATCCCTTAACGTGAGTTTTCGTTCCACTGAGCGTCAGACCCCGTAGAAAAGATCAAAGGATCT
TCTTGAGATCCTTTTTTTCTGCGCGTAATCTGCTGCTTGCAAACAAAAAAACCACCGCTACCAGCGGTGG
TTTGTTTGCCGGATCAAGAGCTACCAACTCTTTTTCCGAAGGTAACTGGCTTCAGCAGAGCGCAGATACC
AAATACTGTCCTTCTAGTGTAGCCGTAGTTAGGCCACCACTTCAAGAACTCTGTAGCACCGCCTACATAC
CTCGCTCTGCTAATCCTGTTACCAGTGGCTGCTGCCAGTGGCGATAAGTCGTGTCTTACCGGGTTGGACT
CAAGACGATAGTTACCGGATAAGGCGCAGCGGTCGGGCTGAACGGGGGGTTCGTGCACACAGCCCAGCTT
GGAGCGAACGACCTACACCGAACTGAGATACCTACAGCGTGAGCTATGAGAAAGCGCCACGCTTCCCGAA
GGGAGAAAGGCGGACAGGTATCCGGTAAGCGGCAGGGTCGGAACAGGAGAGCGCACGAGGGAGCTTCCAG
GGGGAAACGCCTGGTATCTTTATAGTCCTGTCGGGTTTCGCCACCTCTGACTTGAGCGTCGATTTTTGTG
ATGCTCGTCAGGGGGGCGGAGCCTATGGAAAAACGCCAGCAACGCGGCCTTTTTACGGTTCCTGGCCTTT
TGCTGGCCTTTTGCTCACATGTTCTTTCCTGCGTTATCCCCTGATTCTGTGGATAACCGTATTACCGCCT
TTGAGTGAGCTGATACCGCTCGCCGCAGCCGAACGACCGAGCGCAGCGAGTCAGTGAGCGAGGAAGCGGA
AGAGCGCCTGATGCGGTATTTTCTCCTTACGCATCTGTGCGGTATTTCACACCGCATATATGGTGCACTC
TCAGTACAATCTGCTCTGATGCCGCATAGTTAAGCCAGTATACACTCCGCTATCGCTACGTGACTGGGTC
ATGGCTGCGCCCCGACACCCGCCAACACCCGCTGACGCGCCCTGACGGGCTTGTCTGCTCCCGGCATCCG
CTTACAGACAAGCTGTGACCGTCTCCGGGAGCTGCATGTGTCAGAGGTTTTCACCGTCATCACCGAAACG
CGCGAGGCAGCTGCGGTAAAGCTCATCAGCGTGGTCGTGAAGCGATTCACAGATGTCTGCCTGTTCATCC
GCGTCCAGCTCGTTGAGTTTCTCCAGAAGCGTTAATGTCTGGCTTCTGATAAAGCGGGCCATGTTAAGGG
CGGTTTTTTCCTGTTTGGTCACTGATGCCTCCGTGTAAGGGGGATTTCTGTTCATGGGGGTAATGATACC
GATGAAACGAGAGAGGATGCTCACGATACGGGTTACTGATGATGAACATGCCCGGTTACTGGAACGTTGT
GAGGGTAAACAACTGGCGGTATGGATGCGGCGGGACCAGAGAAAAATCACTCAGGGTCAATGCCAGCGCT
TCGTTAATACAGATGTAGGTGTTCCACAGGGTAGCCAGCAGCATCCTGCGATGCAGATCCGGAACATAAT
GGTGCAGGGCGCTGACTTCCGCGTTTCCAGACTTTACGAAACACGGAAACCGAAGACCATTCATGTTGTT
GCTCAGGTCGCAGACGTTTTGCAGCAGCAGTCGCTTCACGTTCGCTCGCGTATCGGTGATTCATTCTGCT
AACCAGTAAGGCAACCCCGCCAGCCTAGCCGGGTCCTCAACGACAGGAGCACGATCATGCGCACCCGTGG
GGCCGCCATGCCGGCGATAATGGCCTGCTTCTCGCCGAAACGTTTGGTGGCGGGACCAGTGACGAAGGCT
TGAGCGAGGGCGTGCAAGATTCCGAATACCGCAAGCGACAGGCCGATCATCGTCGCGCTCCAGCGAAAGC
GGTCCTCGCCGAAAATGACCCAGAGCGCTGCCGGCACCTGTCCTACGAGTTGCATGATAAAGAAGACAGT
CATAAGTGCGGCGACGATAGTCATGCCCCGCGCCCACCGGAAGGAGCTGACTGGGTTGAAGGCTCTCAAG
GGCATCGGTCGAGATCCCGGTGCCTAATGAGTGAGCTAACTTACATTAATTGCGTTGCGCTCACTGCCCG
CTTTCCAGTCGGGAAACCTGTCGTGCCAGCTGCATTAATGAATCGGCCAACGCGCGGGGAGAGGCGGTTT
GCGTATTGGGCGCCAGGGTGGTTTTTCTTTTCACCAGTGAGACGGGCAACAGCTGATTGCCCTTCACCGC
CTGGCCCTGAGAGAGTTGCAGCAAGCGGTCCACGCTGGTTTGCCCCAGCAGGCGAAAATCCTGTTTGATG
GTGGTTAACGGCGGGATATAACATGAGCTGTCTTCGGTATCGTCGTATCCCACTACCGAGATATCCGCAC
CAACGCGCAGCCCGGACTCGGTAATGGCGCGCATTGCGCCCAGCGCCATCTGATCGTTGGCAACCAGCAT
CGCAGTGGGAACGATGCCCTCATTCAGCATTTGCATGGTTTGTTGAAAACCGGACATGGCACTCCAGTCG
CCTTCCCGTTCCGCTATCGGCTGAATTTGATTGCGAGTGAGATATTTATGCCAGCCAGCCAGACGCAGAC
GCGCCGAGACAGAACTTAATGGGCCCGCTAACAGCGCGATTTGCTGGTGACCCAATGCGACCAGATGCTC
CACGCCCAGTCGCGTACCGTCTTCATGGGAGAAAATAATACTGTTGATGGGTGTCTGGTCAGAGACATCA
AGAAATAACGCCGGAACATTAGTGCAGGCAGCTTCCACAGCAATGGCATCCTGGTCATCCAGCGGATAGT
TAATGATCAGCCCACTGACGCGTTGCGCGAGAAGATTGTGCACCGCCGCTTTACAGGCTTCGACGCCGCT
TCGTTCTACCATCGACACCACCACGCTGGCACCCAGTTGATCGGCGCGAGATTTAATCGCCGCGACAATT
TGCGACGGCGCGTGCAGGGCCAGACTGGAGGTGGCAACGCCAATCAGCAACGACTGTTTGCCCGCCAGTT
GTTGTGCCACGCGGTTGGGAATGTAATTCAGCTCCGCCATCGCCGCTTCCACTTTTTCCCGCGTTTTCGC
AGAAACGTGGCTGGCCTGGTTCACCACGCGGGAAACGGTCTGATAAGAGACACCGGCATACTCTGCGACA
TCGTATAACGTTACTGGTTTCACATTCACCACCCTGAATTGACTCTCTTCCGGGCGCTATCATGCCATAC
CGCGAAAGGTTTTGCGCCATTCGATGGTGTCCGGGATCTCGACGCTCTCCCTTATGCGACTCCTGCATTA
GGAAGCAGCCCAGTAGTAGGTTGAGGCCGTTGAGCACCGCCGCCGCAAGGAATGGTGCATGCAAGGAGAT
GGCGCCCAACAGTCCCCCGGCCACGGGGCCTGCCACCATACCCACGCCGAAACAAGCGCTCATGAGCCCG
AAGTGGCGAGCCCGATCTTCCCCATCGGTGATGTCGGCGATATAGGCGCCAGCAACCGCACCTGTGGCGC
CGGTGATGCCGGCCACGATGCGTCCGGCGTAGAGGATCGAGATCGATCTCGATCCCGCGAAATTAATACG
ACTCACTATAGGGGAATTGTGAGCGGATAACAATTCCCCTCTAGAAATAATTTTGTTTAACTTTAAGAAG
GAGATATACATATGCACCATCATCATCATCATTCTTCTGGTGTAGATCTGGGTACCGAGAACCTGTACTT
CCAATCCAATGCCATGGCTGCCTTCAAACCTAATTCAATCAACTACATCCTCGGCCTCGATATCGGCATC
GCATCCGTCGGCTGGGCGATGGTAGAAATTGACGAAGAAGAAAACCCCATCCGCCTGATTGATTTGGGCG
TGCGCGTATTTGAGCGTGCCGAAGTACCGAAAACAGGCGACTCCCTTGCCATGGCAAGGCGTTTGGCGCG
CAGTGTTCGCCGCCTGACCCGCCGTCGCGCCCACCGCCTGCTTCGGACCCGCCGCCTATTGAAACGCGAA
GGCGTATTACAAGCCGCCAATTTTGACGAAAACGGCTTGATTAAATCCTTACCGAATACACCATGGCAAC
TTCGCGCAGCCGCATTAGACCGCAAACTGACGCCTTTAGAGTGGTCGGCAGTCTTGTTGCATTTAATCAA
ACATCGCGGCTATTTATCGCAACGGAAAAACGAGGGCGAAACTGCCGATAAGGAGCTTGGCGCTTTGCTT
AAAGGCGTAGCCGGCAATGCCCATGCCTTACAGACAGGCGATTTCCGCACACCGGCCGAATTGGCTTTAA
ATAAATTTGAGAAAGAAAGCGGCCATATCCGCAATCAGCGCAGCGATTATTCGCATACGTTCAGCCGCAA
AGATTTACAGGCGGAGCTGATTTTGCTGTTTGAAAAACAAAAAGAATTTGGCAATCCGCATGTTTCAGGC
GGCCTTAAAGAAGGTATTGAAACCCTACTGATGACGCAACGCCCTGCCCTGTCCGGCGATGCCGTTCAAA
AAATGTTGGGGCATTGCACCTTCGAACCGGCAGAGCCGAAAGCCGCTAAAAACACCTACACAGCCGAACG
TTTCATCTGGCTGACCAAGCTGAACAACCTGCGTATTTTAGAGCAAGGCAGCGAGCGGCCATTGACCGAT
ACCGAACGCGCCACGCTTATGGACGAGCCATACAGAAAATCCAAACTGACTTACGCACAAGCCCGTAAGC
TGCTGGGTTTAGAAGATACCGCCTTTTTCAAAGGCTTGCGCTATGGTAAAGACAATGCCGAAGCCTCAAC
ATTGATGGAAATGAAGGCCTACCATGCCATCAGCCGTGCACTGGAAAAAGAAGGATTGAAAGACAAAAAA
TCCCCATTAAACCTTTCTCCCGAATTACAAGACGAAATCGGCACGGCATTCTCCCTGTTCAAAACCGATG
AAGACATTACAGGCCGTCTGAAAGACCGTATACAGCCCGAAATCTTAGAAGCGCTGTTGAAACACATCAG
CTTCGATAAGTTCGTCCAAATTTCCTTGAAAGCATTGCGCCGAATTGTGCCTCTAATGGAACAAGGCAAA
CGTTACGATGAAGCCTGCGCCGAAATCTACGGAGACCATTACGGCAAGAAGAATACGGAAGAAAAGATTT
ATCTGCCGCCGATTCCCGCCGACGAAATCCGCAACCCCGTCGTCTTGCGCGCCTTATCTCAAGCACGTAA
GGTCATTAACGGCGTGGTACGCCGTTACGGCTCCCCAGCTCGTATCCATATTGAAACTGCAAGGGAAGTA
GGTAAATCGTTTAAAGACCGCAAAGAAATTGAGAAACGCCAAGAAGAAAACCGCAAAGACCGGGAAAAAG
CCGCCGCCAAATTCCGAGAGTATTTCCCCAATTTTGTCGGAGAACCCAAATCCAAAGATATTCTGAAACT
GCGCCTGTACGAGCAACAACACGGCAAATGCCTGTATTCGGGCAAAGAAATCAACTTAGGCCGTCTGAAC
GAAAAAGGCTATGTCGAAATCGACCATGCCCTGCCGTTCTCGCGCACATGGGACGACAGTTTCAACAATA
AAGTACTGGTATTGGGCAGCGAAAACCAAAACAAAGGCAATCAAACCCCTTACGAATACTTCAACGGCAA
AGACAACAGCCGCGAATGGCAGGAATTTAAAGCGCGTGTCGAAACCAGCCGTTTCCCGCGCAGTAAAAAA
CAACGGATTCTGCTGCAAAAATTCGATGAAGACGGCTTTAAAGAACGCAATCTGAACGACACGCGCTACG
TCAACCGTTTCCTGTGTCAATTTGTTGCCGACCGTATGCGGCTGACAGGTAAAGGCAAGAAACGTGTCTT
TGCATCCAACGGACAAATTACCAATCTGTTGCGCGGCTTTTGGGGATTGCGCAAAGTGCGTGCGGAAAAC
GACCGCCATCACGCCTTGGACGCCGTCGTCGTTGCCTGCTCGACCGTTGCCATGCAGCAGAAAATTACCC
GTTTTGTACGCTATAAAGAGATGAACGCGTTTGACGGTAAAACCATAGACAAAGAAACAGGAGAAGTGCT
GCATCAAAAAACACACTTCCCACAACCTTGGGAATTTTTCGCACAAGAAGTCATGATTCGCGTCTTCGGC
AAACCGGACGGCAAACCCGAATTCGAAGAAGCCGATACCCTAGAAAAACTGCGCACGTTGCTTGCCGAAA
AATTATCATCTCGCCCCGAAGCCGTACACGAATACGTTACGCCACTGTTTGTTTCACGCGCGCCCAATCG
GAAGATGAGCGGGCAAGGGCATATGGAGACCGTCAAATCCGCCAAACGACTGGACGAAGGCGTCAGCGTG
TTGCGCGTACCGCTGACACAGTTAAAACTGAAAGACTTGGAAAAAATGGTCAATCGGGAGCGCGAACCTA
AGCTATACGAAGCACTGAAAGCACGGCTGGAAGCACATAAAGACGATCCTGCCAAAGCCTTTGCCGAGCC
GTTTTACAAATACGATAAAGCAGGCAACCGCACCCAACAGGTAAAAGCCGTACGCGTAGAGCAAGTACAG
AAAACCGGCGTATGGGTGCGCAACCATAACGGTATTGCCGACAACGCAACCATGGTGCGCGTAGATGTGT
TTGAGAAAGGCGACAAGTATTATCTGGTACCGATTTACAGTTGGCAGGTAGCGAAAGGGATTTTGCCGGA
TAGGGCTGTTGTACAAGGAAAAGATGAAGAAGATTGGCAACTTATTGATGATAGTTTCAACTTTAAATTC
TCATTACACCCTAATGATTTAGTCGAGGTTATAACAAAAAAAGCTAGAATGTTTGGTTACTTTGCCAGCT
GCCATCGAGGCACAGGTAATATCAATATACGCATTCATGATCTTGATCATAAAATTGGCAAAAATGGAAT
ACTGGAAGGTATCGGCGTCAAAACCGCCCTTTCATTCCAAAAATACCAAATTGACGAACTGGGCAAAGAA
ATCAGACCATGCCGTCTGAAAAAACGCCCGCCTGTCCGTTAAAACATTGGAAGTGGATAACGGATCCGAA
TTCGAGCTCCGTCGACAAGCTTGCGGCCGCACTCGAGCACCACCACCACCACCACTGAGATCCGGCTGCT
AACAAAGCCCGAAAGGAAGCTGAGTTGGCTGCTGCCACCGCTGAGCAATAACTAGCATAACCCCTTGGGG
CCTCTAAACGGGTCTTGAGGGGTTTTTTGCTGAAAGGAGGAACTATATCCGGAT
