>Addgene plasmid #71474 | pMCSG7-Wt-NmeCas9 | addgene partial sequence | sequence record 137841 | pBRrevBam 5'-GGTGATGTCGGCGATATAGG-3'
ATGCGTCCGGCGTAGAGGATCGAGATCGATCTCGATCCCGCGAAATTAATACGACTCACTATAGGGGAAT
TGTGAGCGGATAACAATTCCCCTCTAGAAATAATTTTGTTTAACTTTAAGAAGGAGATATACATATGCAC
CATCATCATCATCATTCTTCTGGTGTAGATCTGGGTACCGAGAACCTGTACTTCCAATCCAATGCCATTG
CTGCCTTCAAACCTAATTCAATCAACTACATCCTCGGCCTCGATATCGGCATCGCATCCGTCGGCTGGGC
GATGGTAGAAATTGACGAAGAAGAAAACCCCATCCGCCTGATTGATTTGGGCGTGCGCGTATTTGAGCGT
GCCGAAGTACCGAAAACAGGCGACTCCCTTGCCATGGCAAGGCGTTTGGCGCGCAGTGTTCGCCGCCTGA
CCCGCCGTCGCGCCCACCGCCTGCTTCGGACCCGCCGCCTATTGAAACGCGAAGGCGTATTACAAGCCGC
CAATTTTGACGAAAACGGCTTGATTAAATCCTTACCGAATACACCATGGCAACTTCGCGCAGCCGCATTA
GACCGCAAACTGACGCCTTTAGAGTGGTCGGCAGTCTTGTTGCATTTAATCAAACATCGCGGCTATTTAT
CGCAACGGAAAAACGAGGGCGAAACTGCCGATAAGGAGCTTGGCGCTTTGCTTAAAGGCGTAGCCGGCAA
TGCCCATGCCTTACAGACAGGCGATTTCCGCACACCGGCCGAATTGGCTTTAAATAAATTTGAGAAAGAA
AGCGGCCATATCCGCAATCAGCGCAGCGATTATTCGCATACGTTCAGCCGCAAAGATTTACAGGCGGAGC
TGATTTTGCTGTTTGAA
