>Addgene plasmid #71474 | pMCSG7-Wt-NmeCas9 | addgene partial sequence | sequence record 137843 | T7term 5'-GCTAGTTATTGCTCAGCGG-3'
TAGCAGCCGGATCTCAGTGGTGGTGGTGGTGGTGCTCGAGTGCGGCCGCAAGCTTGTCGACGGAGCTCGA
ATTCGGATCCGTTATCCACTTCCAATGTTTTAACGGACAGGCGGGCGTTTTTTCAGACGGCATGGTCTGA
TTTCTTTGCCCAGTTCGTCAATTTGGTATTTTTGGAATGAAAGGGCGGTTTTGACGCCGATACCTTCCAG
TATTCCATTTTTGCCAATTTTATGATCAAGATCATGAATGCGTATATTGATATTACCTGTGCCTCGATGG
CAGCTGGCAAAGTAACCAAACATTCTAGCTTTTTTTGTTATAACCTCGACTAAATCATTAGGGTGTAATG
AGAATTTAAAGTTGAAACTATCATCAATAAGTTGCCAATCTTCTTCATCTTTTCCTTGTACAACAGCCCT
ATCCGGCAAAATCCCTTTCGCTACCTGCCAACTGTAAATCGGTACCAGATAATACTTGTCGCCTTTCTCA
AACACATCTACGCGCACCATGGTTGCGTTGTCGGCAATACCGTTATGGTTGCGCACCCATACGCCGGTTT
TCTGTACTTGCTCTACGCGTACGGCTTTTACCTGTTGGGTGCGGTTGCCTGCTTTATCGTATTTGTAAAA
CGGCTCGGCAAAGGCTTTGGCAGGATCGTCTTTATGTGCTTCCAGCCGTGCTTTCAGTGCTTCGTATAGC
TTAGGTTCGCGCTCCCGATTGACCATTTTTTCCAAGTCTTTCAGTTT
